>Addgene plasmid #91656 | pPN205 | addgene full sequence | sequence record 180464 | Addgene NGS Result
GAGGGCCTATTTCCCATGATTCCTTCATATTTGCATATACGATACAAGGCTGTTAGAGAGATAATTGGAA
TTAATTTGACTGTAAACACAAAGATATTAGTACAAAATACGTGACGTAGAAAGTAATAATTTCTTGGGTA
GTTTGCAGTTTTAAAATTATGTTTTAAAATGGACTATCATATGCTTACCGTAACTTGAAAGTATTTCGAT
TTCTTGGCTTTATATATCTTGTGGAAAGGACGAAACACCGAACCCAAGCCGCGCATCACAGTTTTAGAGC
TAGAAATAGCAAGTTAAAATAAGGCTAGTCCGTTATCAACTTGAAAAAGTGGCACCGAGTCGGTGCTTTT
TTAAGCTTGGCGTAATCATGGTCATAGCTGTTTCCTGTGTGAAATTGTTATCCGCTCACAATTCCACACA
ACATACGAGCCGGAAGCATAAAGTGTAAAGCCTGGGGTGCCTAATGAGTGAGCTAACTCACATTAATTGC
GTTGCGCTCACTGCCCGCTTTCCAGTCGGGAAACCTGTCGTGCCAGCTGCATTAATGAATCGGCCAACGC
GCGGGGAGAGGCGGTTTGCGTATTGGGCGCTCTTCCGCTTCCTCGCTCACTGACTCGCTGCGCTCGGTCG
TTCGGCTGCGGCGAGCGGTATCAGCTCACTCAAAGGCGGTAATACGGTTATCCACAGAATCAGGGGATAA
CGCAGGAAAGAACATGTGAGCAAAAGGCCAGCAAAAGGCCAGGAACCGTAAAAAGGCCGCGTTGCTGGCG
TTTTTCCATAGGCTCCGCCCCCCTGACGAGCATCACAAAAATCGACGCTCAAGTCAGAGGTGGCGAAACC
CGACAGGACTATAAAGATACCAGGCGTTTCCCCCTGGAAGCTCCCTCGTGCGCTCTCCTGTTCCGACCCT
GCCGCTTACCGGATACCTGTCCGCCTTTCTCCCTTCGGGAAGCGTGGCGCTTTCTCATAGCTCACGCTGT
AGGTATCTCAGTTCGGTGTAGGTCGTTCGCTCCAAGCTGGGCTGTGTGCACGAACCCCCCGTTCAGCCCG
ACCGCTGCGCCTTATCCGGTAACTATCGTCTTGAGTCCAACCCGGTAAGACACGACTTATCGCCACTGGC
AGCAGCCACTGGTAACAGGATTAGCAGAGCGAGGTATGTAGGCGGTGCTACAGAGTTCTTGAAGTGGTGG
CCTAACTACGGCTACACTAGAAGAACAGTATTTGGTATCTGCGCTCTGCTGAAGCCAGTTACCTTCGGAA
AAAGAGTTGGTAGCTCTTGATCCGGCAAACAAACCACCGCTGGTAGCGGTGGTTTTTTTGTTTGCAAGCA
GCAGATTACGCGCAGAAAAAAAGGATCTCAAGAAGATCCTTTGATCTTTTCTACGGGGTCTGACGCTCAG
TGGAACGAAAACTCACGTTAAGGGATTTTGGTCATGAGATTATCAAAAAGGATCTTCACCTAGATCCTTT
TAAATTAAAAATGAAGTTTTAAATCAATCTAAAGTATATATGAGTAAACTTGGTCTGACAGTTACCAATG
CTTAATCAGTGAGGCACCTATCTCAGCGATCTGTCTATTTCGTTCATCCATAGTTGCCTGACTCCCCGTC
GTGTAGATAACTACGATACGGGAGGGCTTACCATCTGGCCCCAGTGCTGCAATGATACCGCGAGACCCAC
GCTCACCGGCTCCAGATTTATCAGCAATAAACCAGCCAGCCGGAAGGGCCGAGCGCAGAAGTGGTCCTGC
AACTTTATCCGCCTCCATCCAGTCTATTAATTGTTGCCGGGAAGCTAGAGTAAGTAGTTCGCCAGTTAAT
AGTTTGCGCAACGTTGTTGCCATTGCTACAGGCATCGTGGTGTCACGCTCGTCGTTTGGTATGGCTTCAT
TCAGCTCCGGTTCCCAACGATCAAGGCGAGTTACATGATCCCCCATGTTGTGCAAAAAAGCGGTTAGCTC
CTTCGGTCCTCCGATCGTTGTCAGAAGTAAGTTGGCCGCAGTGTTATCACTCATGGTTATGGCAGCACTG
CATAATTCTCTTACTGTCATGCCATCCGTAAGATGCTTTTCTGTGACTGGTGAGTACTCAACCAAGTCAT
TCTGAGAATAGTGTATGCGGCGACCGAGTTGCTCTTGCCCGGCGTCAATACGGGATAATACCGCGCCACA
TAGCAGAACTTTAAAAGTGCTCATCATTGGAAAACGTTCTTCGGGGCGAAAACTCTCAAGGATCTTACCG
CTGTTGAGATCCAGTTCGATGTAACCCACTCGTGCACCCAACTGATCTTCAGCATCTTTTACTTTCACCA
GCGTTTCTGGGTGAGCAAAAACAGGAAGGCAAAATGCCGCAAAAAAGGGAATAAGGGCGACACGGAAATG
TTGAATACTCATACTCTTCCTTTTTCAATATTATTGAAGCATTTATCAGGGTTATTGTCTCATGAGCGGA
TACATATTTGAATGTATTTAGAAAAATAAACAAATAGGGGTTCCGCGCACATTTCCCCGAAAAGTGCCAC
CTGACGTCTAAGAAACCATTATTATCATGACATTAACCTATAAAAATAGGCGTATCACGAGGCCCTTTCG
TCTCGCGCGTTTCGGTGATGACGGTGAAAACCTCTGACACATGCAGCTCCCGGAGACGGTCACAGCTTGT
CTGTAAGCGGATGCCGGGAGCAGACAAGCCCGTCAGGGCGCGTCAGCGGGTGTTGGCGGGTGTCGGGGCT
GGCTTAACTATGCGGCATCAGAGCAGATTGTACTGAGAGTGCACCATATGCGGTGTGAAATACCGCACAG
ATGCGTAAGGAGAAAATACCGCATCAGGCGCCATTCGCCATTCAGGCTGCGCAACTGTTGGGAAGGGCGA
TCGGTGCGGGCCTCTTCGCTATTACGCCAGCTGGCGAAAGGGGGATGTGCTGCAAGGCGATTAAGTTGGG
TAACGCCAGGGTTTTCCCAGTCACGACGTTGTAAAACGACGGCCAGTGAATTCGAGCTCGGTACCCGGGG
ATCCGTTAATTAA
Features (pLannotate 1.2.2; 13 found; start..end, strand, type, name):
      1..241     +  promoter       U6 promoter: RNA polymerase III promoter for human U6 snRNA
    271..346     +  misc_RNA       gRNA scaffold: guide RNA scaffold for the Streptococcus pyogenes CRISPR/Cas9 system
    395..411     -  protein_bind   lac operator: The lac repressor binds to the lac operator to inhibit transcription in E. coli. This inhibition can be relieved by adding lactose or isopropyl-β-D-thiogalactopyranoside (IPTG). lac repressor encoded by lacI
    419..449     -  promoter       lac promoter: promoter for the E. coli lac operon
    464..485     -  protein_bind   CAP binding site: CAP binding activates transcription in the presence of cAMP. E. coli catabolite activator protein
    498..590     -  CDS            lacI (fragment): lac repressor; lacI; The lac repressor binds to the lac operator to inhibit transcription in E. coli. This inhibition can be relieved by adding lactose or isopropyl-β-D-thiogalactopyranoside (IPTG).
    773..1361    -  rep_origin     ori: high-copy-number ColE1/pMB1/pBR322/pUC origin of replication
   1532..2392    -  CDS            AmpR: β-lactamase; bla; confers resistance to ampicillin, carbenicillin, and related antibiotics
   2393..2497    -  promoter       AmpR promoter: bla
   2592..2627    +  CDS            rop (fragment): Rop protein, which maintains plasmids at low copy number; rop
   2729..2828    +  misc_feature   bom (fragment): basis of mobility region from pBR322
   2834..2991    -  CDS            lacZα (fragment): LacZα fragment of β-galactosidase; lacZ fragment
   2988..3014    +  misc_feature   MCS (fragment): pUC18/19 multiple cloning site
