[The description below was written by a language model from this plasmid's Addgene catalogue record and pLannotate feature annotations shown in this document.]
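Description:
pPN205 is a small (about 3.0 kb) CRISPR guide RNA expression plasmid built on a pUC19 backbone carrying a human U6 promoter. It is propagated in E. coli as a high-copy plasmid through the ColE1/pUC-type origin of replication and selected with ampicillin via the β-lactamase (AmpR) gene and its native promoter. The remaining annotated elements are remnants of the pUC19 framework and play no role in guide expression: the lac promoter, operator and CAP binding site, along with fragments of lacZα, the multiple cloning site, lacI, rop and bom.

The payload is a single-guide RNA cassette targeting human PTPRF, also known as LAR. The U6 promoter, an RNA polymerase III promoter suited to producing short, uncapped and non-polyadenylated transcripts, sits immediately upstream of the protospacer. The protospacer was inserted as a roughly 21 bp oligonucleotide duplex between two BbsI sites that were destroyed during cloning. It lies in the gap between the promoter and the Streptococcus pyogenes Cas9 gRNA scaffold, so transcription yields a complete sgRNA that can direct SpCas9 to the PTPRF locus.

The plasmid encodes no Cas9, mammalian selection marker or reporter, so the nuclease must be supplied separately, for example from a co-delivered construct. The associated publication describes a scaled framework for CRISPR editing of human pluripotent stem cells to study psychiatric disease. This indicates that the plasmid is intended for transient delivery into such cells to edit PTPRF.
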