Addgene plasmid #91656: pPN205
Purpose: Express sgRNA targeting human PTPRF
Depositing lab: Lindy Barrett. Depositing organization: Broad Institute. Publication: A Scaled Framework for CRISPR Editing of Human Pluripotent Stem Cells to Study Psychiatric Disease. Hazelbaker DZ, Beccard A, Bara AM, Dabkowski N, Messana A, Mazzucato P, Lam D, Manning D, Eggan K, Barrett LE. Stem Cell Reports. 2017 Oct 10;9(4):1315-1327. doi: 10.1016/j.stemcr.2017.09.006. PubMed 29020615.
Backbone
  Vector backbone: pUC19-U6 promoter
  Vector type: CRISPR
Growth in bacteria
  Bacterial resistance: Ampicillin, 100 μg/mL
  Growth temperature: 37°C
  Growth strain: DH5alpha
  Copy number: High Copy
Gene/Insert
  Gene/Insert name: PTPRF (alt name: NM_002840.3)
  gRNA/shRNA sequence: AACCCAAGCCGCGCATCACA
  Species: H. sapiens (human)
  Insert size (bp): 21
  Entrez Gene: PTPRF (a.k.a. BNAH2, LAR)
  Promoter: U6
  Cloning method: Restriction Enzyme; 5′ cloning site BbsI (destroyed during cloning); 3′ cloning site BbsI (destroyed during cloning)
  Sequencing primers: 5′ M13F (-21)
Terms and licenses: Academic/Nonprofit Terms; Industry Terms: Not Available to Industry
How to cite: pPN205 was a gift from Lindy Barrett (Addgene plasmid # 91656 ; http://n2t.net/addgene:91656 ; RRID:Addgene_91656)
